Addgene plasmid #144847: TFORF3371
Purpose: Lentiviral vector for overexpressing transcription factor ORFs with unique 24-bp barcodes. Barcodes facilitate identification of transcription factors in pooled screens.
Depositing lab: Feng Zhang. Depositing organization: Broad Institute. Publication: A transcription factor atlas of directed differentiation. Joung J, Ma S, Tay T, Geiger-Schuller KR, Kirchgatterer PC, Verdine VK, Guo B, Arias-Garcia MA, Allen WE, Singh A, Kuksenko O, Abudayyeh OO, Gootenberg JS, Fu Z, Macrae RK, Buenrostro JD, Regev A, Zhang F. Cell. 2023 Jan 5;186(1):209-229.e26. doi: 10.1016/j.cell.2022.11.026. PubMed 36608654.
Backbone
  Vector backbone: pLX_TRC317
  Backbone manufacturer: Broad Institute Genetic Perturbation Platform
  Backbone size w/o insert (bp): 8264
  Vector type: Mammalian Expression, Lentiviral
  Selectable markers: Puromycin
Growth in bacteria
  Bacterial resistance: Ampicillin, 100 μg/mL
  Growth temperature: 37°C
  Growth strain: NEB Stable
  Copy number: High Copy
Gene/Insert
  Gene/Insert name: MYBL1
  Species: H. sapiens (human)
  Insert size (bp): 2282
  Entrez Gene: MYBL1 (a.k.a. A-MYB, AMYB)
  Promoter: EF1a
  Tag / fusion protein: V5 (C terminal on insert)
  Cloning method: Gateway Cloning
  Sequencing primers: 5′ GGGTGGAGACTGAAGTTAGGCCAG; 3′ CACATAGCGTAAAAGGAGCAACATAG
Resource information
  A portion of this plasmid was derived from a plasmid made by: Broad Institute Genetic Perturbation Platform
Terms and licenses: Academic/Nonprofit Terms; Industry Terms: Not Available to Industry
Depositor comments: NM_001294282.1 Please test multiple small colonies in case of plasmid recombination. To make this collection available in a timely manner, a portion of this collection was not fully sequenced by Addgene. If an Addgene verified full plasmid sequence is not available, please contact us prior to placing an order to request the full sequence.
How to cite: TFORF3371 was a gift from Feng Zhang (Addgene plasmid # 144847 ; http://n2t.net/addgene:144847 ; RRID:Addgene_144847)
