[The description below was written by a language model from this plasmid's Addgene catalogue record and pLannotate feature annotations shown in this document.]
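Description:
TFORF3371 is a lentiviral mammalian expression plasmid built on the pLX_TRC317 backbone and carrying the human transcription factor MYBL1 (also called A-MYB) as a barcoded open reading frame. It belongs to a large collection of transcription factor ORF constructs in which each clone carries a unique 24-bp barcode, so that the factor present in a given cell can be identified by sequencing in pooled overexpression screens, such as those for directed differentiation. The barcode itself is not annotated in the feature table. In bacteria the roughly 10.5 kb plasmid is maintained by a high-copy ColE1/pUC-type origin and selected with ampicillin through the bla gene. An f1 origin and lac/T7/T3 remnants of the cloning backbone are also present. The depositor notes that the plasmid can recombine during propagation.

The viral portion has a third-generation layout. An RSV promoter drives a truncated HIV-1 5' LTR, followed by the Ψ packaging signal with a gag fragment, the RRE for Rev-dependent RNA export, a cPPT/CTS element, and a self-inactivating ΔU3 3' LTR with a downstream SV40 polyadenylation signal. Two expression units sit between the LTRs. An SV40 early promoter drives puromycin N-acetyltransferase for selecting transduced cells. A full-length EF-1α promoter drives the MYBL1 ORF, which was inserted by Gateway recombination and is flanked by attB1 and attB2 sites. The ORF reads through attB2 into a C-terminal V5 epitope tag that allows detection of the protein. A WPRE downstream of the cassette enhances transcript stability and expression. The short U6 promoter fragment annotated between the V5 tag and the WPRE appears to be a partial sequence match, and the record assigns it no function.
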