Features (pLannotate 1.2.2; 34 found; start..end, strand, type, name):
      5..231     +  promoter       RSV promoter: Rous sarcoma virus enhancer/promoter
    232..412     +  LTR            5' LTR (truncated): truncated 5' long terminal repeat (LTR) from HIV-1
    459..584     +  misc_feature   HIV-1 Ψ: packaging signal of human immunodeficiency virus type 1
    568..931     +  CDS            HIV-1 gag (fragment): gag protein from human immunodeficiency virus 1; gag
   1077..1310    +  misc_feature   RRE: The Rev response element (RRE) of HIV-1 allows for Rev-dependent mRNA export from the nucleus to the cytoplasm.
   1687..1713    +  CDS            Rev (fragment): human immunodeficiency virus 1 (HIV-1) Rev protein; rev; enhances nuclear export of unspliced and incompletely spliced viral mRNAs
   1720..1743    +  promoter       SV40 promoter (fragment): SV40 early promoter
   1744..1815    +  promoter       SV40 promoter (fragment): SV40 enhancer and early promoter
   1839..1974    +  rep_origin     SV40 ori: SV40 origin of replication
   2020..2616    +  CDS            PuroR (fragment): puromycin N-acetyltransferase; pac from Streptomyces; confers resistance to puromycin
   2665..2782    +  misc_feature   cPPT/CTS: central polypurine tract and central termination sequence of HIV-1
   2847..2913    +  CDS            small t antigen (fragment): SV40 (simian virus 40) small t antigen
   2920..4098    +  promoter       EF-1α promoter: strong constitutive promoter for human elongation factor EF-1α
   4119..4136    +  protein_bind   attB1 (fragment): mutant version of attB; core recombination site for the Gateway® BP reaction BP Clonase™
   4145..6217    +  CDS            MYBL1 (fragment): MYBA_HUMAN - Also known as AMYB. Experimental evidence at protein level: Swiss-Prot protein existence level 1. Transcription factor that specifically recognizes the sequence 5'-YAAC[GT]G-3' (PubMed:8058310, PubMed:7987850). Acts as a master regulator of male meiosis by promoting expression of piRNAs: activates expression of both piRNA precursor RNAs and expression of protein-coding genes involved in piRNA metabolism (By similarity). The piRNA metabolic process mediates the repression of transposable elements during meiosis by forming complexes composed of piRNAs and Piwi proteins and governs t
   6225..6242    -  protein_bind   attB2 (fragment): mutant version of attB; core recombination site for the Gateway® BP reaction BP Clonase™
   6251..6292    +  CDS            V5 tag: epitope tag from simian virus 5
   6308..6361    +  promoter       U6 promoter (fragment): RNA polymerase III promoter for human U6 snRNA
   6403..6991    +  misc_feature   WPRE: woodchuck hepatitis virus posttranscriptional regulatory element
   7042..7061    +  misc_feature   cPPT/CTS (fragment): central polypurine tract and central termination sequence of HIV-1
   7063..7296    +  LTR            3' LTR (ΔU3): self-inactivating 3' long terminal repeat (LTR) from HIV-1
   7374..7495    +  polyA_signal   SV40 poly(A) signal: SV40 polyadenylation signal
   7535..7670    +  rep_origin     SV40 ori: SV40 origin of replication
   7691..7709    -  promoter       T7 promoter: promoter for bacteriophage T7 RNA polymerase
   7717..7872    +  CDS            lacZα (fragment): LacZα fragment of β-galactosidase; lacZ fragment
   7877..8305    +  rep_origin     f1 ori (sequence partly withheld): f1 bacteriophage origin of replication; arrow indicates direction of (+) strand synthesis
   8358..8462    +  promoter       AmpR promoter: bla
   8463..9323    +  CDS            AmpR: β-lactamase; bla; confers resistance to ampicillin, carbenicillin, and related antibiotics
   9494..10082   +  rep_origin     ori: high-copy-number ColE1/pMB1/pBR322/pUC origin of replication
  10265..10357   +  CDS            lacI (fragment): lac repressor; lacI; The lac repressor binds to the lac operator to inhibit transcription in E. coli. This inhibition can be relieved by adding lactose or isopropyl-β-D-thiogalactopyranoside (IPTG).
  10370..10391   +  protein_bind   CAP binding site: CAP binding activates transcription in the presence of cAMP. E. coli catabolite activator protein
  10406..10436   +  promoter       lac promoter: promoter for the E. coli lac operon
  10444..10460   +  protein_bind   lac operator: The lac repressor binds to the lac operator to inhibit transcription in E. coli. This inhibition can be relieved by adding lactose or isopropyl-β-D-thiogalactopyranoside (IPTG). lac repressor encoded by lacI
  10505..10523   +  promoter       T3 promoter: promoter for bacteriophage T3 RNA polymerase
>Addgene plasmid #144847 | TFORF3371 | addgene full sequence | sequence record 404426 | Addgene NGS Result
TTAATGTAGTCTTATGCAATACTCTTGTAGTCTTGCAACATGGTAACGATGAGTTAGCAACATGCCTTAC
AAGGAGAGAAAAAGCACCGTGCATGCCGATTGGTGGAAGTAAGGTGGTACGATCGTGCCTTATTAGGAAG
GCAACAGACGGGTCTGACATGGATTGGACGAACCACTGAATTGCCGCATTGCAGAGATATTGTATTTAAG
TGCCTAGCTCGATACATAAACGGGTCTCTCTGGTTAGACCAGATCTGAGCCTGGGAGCTCTCTGGCTAAC
TAGGGAACCCACTGCTTAAGCCTCAATAAAGCTTGCCTTGAGTGCTTCAAGTAGTGTGTGCCCGTCTGTT
GTGTGACTCTGGTAACTAGAGATCCCTCAGACCCTTTTAGTCAGTGTGGAAAATCTCTAGCAGTGGCGCC
CGAACAGGGACTTGAAAGCGAAAGGGAAACCAGAGGAGCTCTCTCGACGCAGGACTCGGCTTGCTGAAGC
GCGCACGGCAAGAGGCGAGGGGCGGCGACTGGTGAGTACGCCAAAAATTTTGACTAGCGGAGGCTAGAAG
GAGAGAGATGGGTGCGAGAGCGTCAGTATTAAGCGGGGGAGAATTAGATCGCGATGGGAAAAAATTCGGT
TAAGGCCAGGGGGAAAGAAAAAATATAAATTAAAACATATAGTATGGGCAAGCAGGGAGCTAGAACGATT
CGCAGTTAATCCTGGCCTGTTAGAAACATCAGAAGGCTGTAGACAAATACTGGGACAGCTACAACCATCC
CTTCAGACAGGATCAGAAGAACTTAGATCATTATATAATACAGTAGCAACCCTCTATTGTGTGCATCAAA
GGATAGAGATAAAAGACACCAAGGAAGCTTTAGACAAGATAGAGGAAGAGCAAAACAAAAGTAAGACCAC
CGCACAGCAAGCGGCCGCTGATCTTCAGACCTGGAGGAGGAGATATGAGGGACAATTGGAGAAGTGAATT
ATATAAATATAAAGTAGTAAAAATTGAACCATTAGGAGTAGCACCCACCAAGGCAAAGAGAAGAGTGGTG
CAGAGAGAAAAAAGAGCAGTGGGAATAGGAGCTTTGTTCCTTGGGTTCTTGGGAGCAGCAGGAAGCACTA
TGGGCGCAGCGTCAATGACGCTGACGGTACAGGCCAGACAATTATTGTCTGGTATAGTGCAGCAGCAGAA
CAATTTGCTGAGGGCTATTGAGGCGCAACAGCATCTGTTGCAACTCACAGTCTGGGGCATCAAGCAGCTC
CAGGCAAGAATCCTGGCTGTGGAAAGATACCTAAAGGATCAACAGCTCCTGGGGATTTGGGGTTGCTCTG
GAAAACTCATTTGCACCACTGCTGTGCCTTGGAATGCTAGTTGGAGTAATAAATCTCTGGAACAGATTTG
GAATCACACGACCTGGATGGAGTGGGACAGAGAAATTAACAATTACACAAGCTTAATACACTCCTTAATT
GAAGAATCGCAAAACCAGCAAGAAAAGAATGAACAAGAATTATTGGAATTAGATAAATGGGCAAGTTTGT
GGAATTGGTTTAACATAACAAATTGGCTGTGGTATATAAAATTATTCATAATGATAGTAGGAGGCTTGGT
AGGTTTAAGAATAGTTTTTGCTGTACTTTCTATAGTGAATAGAGTTAGGCAGGGATATTCACCATTATCG
TTTCAGACCCACCTCCCAACCCCGAGGGGACCCATGCATTGCATCTCAATTAGTCAGCAACCAGGTGTGG
AAAGTCCCCAGGCTCCCCAGCAGGCAGAAGTATGCAAAGCATGCGTCTCAATTAGTCAGCAACCATAGTC
CCGCCCCTAACTCCGCCCATCCCGCCCCTAACTCCGCCCAGTTCCGCCCATTCTCCGCCCCATGGCTGAC
TAATTTTTTTTATTTATGCAGAGGCCGAGGCCGCCTCGGCCTCTGAGCTATTCCAGAAGTAGTGAGGAGG
CTTTTTTGGAGGCCTAGGCTTTTGCAAAAAGCTTTCTAGAGGTACCACCGGAGCTTACCATGACCGAGTA
CAAGCCCACGGTGCGCCTCGCCACCCGCGACGACGTCCCCAGGGCCGTACGCACCCTCGCCGCCGCGTTC
GCCGACTACCCCGCCACGCGCCACACCGTCGATCCGGACCGCCACATCGAGCGGGTCACCGAGCTGCAAG
AACTCTTCCTCACGCGCGTCGGGCTCGACATCGGCAAGGTGTGGGTCGCGGACGACGGCGCCGCCGTGGC
GGTCTGGACCACGCCGGAGAGCGTCGAAGCGGGGGCGGTGTTCGCCGAGATCGGCCCGCGCATGGCCGAG
TTGAGCGGTTCCCGGCTGGCCGCGCAGCAACAGATGGAAGGCCTCCTGGCGCCGCACCGGCCCAAGGAGC
CCGCGTGGTTCCTGGCCACCGTCGGCGTCTCGCCCGACCACCAGGGCAAGGGTCTGGGCAGCGCCGTCGT
GCTCCCCGGAGTGGAGGCGGCCGAGCGCGCCGGGGTGCCCGCCTTCCTGGAGACCTCCGCGCCCCGCAAC
CTCCCCTTCTACGAGCGGCTCGGCTTCACCGTCACCGCCGACGTCGAGGTGCCCGAAGGACCGCGCACCT
GGTGCATGACCCGCAAGCCCGGTGCCAGTTAACGAATTCTAGATCTTGAGACAAATGGCAGTATTCATCC
ACAATTTTAAAAGAAAAGGGGGGATTGGGGGGTACAGTGCAGGGGAAAGAATAGTAGACATAATAGCAAC
AGACATACAAACTAAAGAATTACAAAAACAAATTACAAAAATTCAAAATTTTCGGGTTTATTACAGGGAC
AGCAGAGATCCACTTTGGCGCCGGCTCGAGGCCTGCAGGTGCAAAGATGGATAAAGTTTTAAACAGAGAG
GAATCTTTGCAGCTAATGGACCTTCTAGGTCTTGAAAGGAGTGGGAATTGGCTCCGGTGCCCGTCAGTGG
GCAGAGCGCACATCGCCCACAGTCCCCGAGAAGTTGGGGGGAGGGGTCGGCAATTGAACCGGTGCCTAGA
GAAGGTGGCGCGGGGTAAACTGGGAAAGTGATGTCGTGTACTGGCTCCGCCTTTTTCCCGAGGGTGGGGG
AGAACCGTATATAAGTGCAGTAGTCGCCGTGAACGTTCTTTTTCGCAACGGGTTTGCCGCCAGAACACAG
GTAAGTGCCGTGTGTGGTTCCCGCGGGCCTGGCCTCTTTACGGGTTATGGCCCTTGCGTGCCTTGAATTA
CTTCCACCTGGCTGCAGTACGTGATTCTTGATCCCGAGCTTCGGGTTGGAAGTGGGTGGGAGAGTTCGAG
GCCTTGCGCTTAAGGAGCCCCTTCGCCTCGTGCTTGAGTTGAGGCCTGGCCTGGGCGCTGGGGCCGCCGC
GTGCGAATCTGGTGGCACCTTCGCGCCTGTCTCGCTGCTTTCGATAAGTCTCTAGCCATTTAAAATTTTT
GATGACCTGCTGCGACGCTTTTTTTCTGGCAAGATAGTCTTGTAAATGCGGGCCAAGATCTGCACACTGG
TATTTCGGTTTTTGGGGCCGCGGGCGGCGACGGGGCCCGTGCGTCCCAGCGCACATGTTCGGCGAGGCGG
GGCCTGCGAGCGCGGCCACCGAGAATCGGACGGGGGTAGTCTCAAGCTGGCCGGCCTGCTCTGGTGCCTG
GCCTCGCGCCGCCGTGTATCGCCCCGCCCTGGGCGGCAAGGCTGGCCCGGTCGGCACCAGTTGCGTGAGC
GGAAAGATGGCCGCTTCCCGGCCCTGCTGCAGGGAGCTCAAAATGGAGGACGCGGCGCTCGGGAGAGCGG
GCGGGTGAGTCACCCACACAAAGGAAAAGGGCCTTTCCGTCCTCAGCCGTCGCTTCATGTGACTCCACGG
AGTACCGGGCGCCGTCCAGGCACCTCGATTAGTTCTCGAGCTTTTGGAGTACGTCGTCTTTAGGTTGGGG
GGAGGGGTTTTATGCGATGGAGTTTCCCCACACTGAGTGGGTGGAGACTGAAGTTAGGCCAGCTTGGCAC
TTGATGTAATTCTCCTTGGAATTTGCCCTTTTTGAGTTTGGATCTTGGTTCATTCTCAAGCCTCAGACAG
TGGTTCAAAGTTTTTTTCTTCCATTTCAGGTGTCGTGAGGCTAGCATCGATTGATCAACAAGTTTGTACA
AAAAAGTTGGCACCATGGCGAAGAGGTCGCGCAGTGAGGATGAGGATGATGACCTTCAGTATGCCGATCA
TGATTATGAAGTACCACAACAAAAAGGACTGAAGAAACTCTGGAACAGAGTAAAATGGACAAGGGACGAG
GATGATAAATTAAAGAAGTTGGTTGAACAACATGGAACTGATGATTGGACTCTAATTGCTAGTCATCTTC
AAAATCGCTCTGATTTTCAGTGCCAGCATCGATGGCAGAAAGTTTTAAATCCTGAATTGATAAAGGGTCC
TTGGACTAAAGAAGAAGATCAGAGGGTTATTGAATTAGTTCAGAAATATGGGCCAAAAAGATGGTCTTTA
ATTGCAAAACATTTAAAAGGAAGAATAGGCAAGCAGTGTAGAGAAAGATGGCATAATCATCTGAATCCTG
AGGTAAAGAAATCTTCCTGGACAGAAGAGGAGGACAGGATCATCTATGAAGCACATAAGCGGTTGGGAAA
TCGTTGGGCAGAAATTGCCAAACTACTTCCAGGAAGGACTGATAATTCTATCAAAAATCATTGGAATTCT
ACTATGCGAAGAAAAGTGGAACAGGAGGGCTATTTACAAGATGGAATAAAATCAGAACGATCTTCATCTA
AACTTCAACACAAACCTTGTGCAGCTATGGATCATATGCAAACCCAGAATCAGTTTTACATACCTGTTCA
GATCCCTGGGTATCAGTATGTGTCACCTGAAGGCAATTGTATAGAACATGTTCAGCCTACTTCTGCCTTT
ATTCAGCAACCCTTCATTGATGAAGATCCTGATAAGGAAAAGAAAATAAAGGAACTTGAGATGCTTCTTA
TGTCAGCTGAGAATGAAGTTAGAAGAAAGCGAATTCCATCACCTGGAAGTTTTTCTAGCTGGTCTGGTAG
TTTCCTCATGGATGATAACATGTCTAATACTCTAAATAGCCTTGACGAGCACACTAGTGAGTTTTACAGT
ATGGATGAAAATCAGCCTGTGTCTGCTCAGCAGAATTCACCCACAAAGTTCCTGGCCGTGGAGGCAAACG
CTGTGTTATCCTCTTTGCAGACCATCCCAGAATTTGCAGAGACTCTAGAACTTATTGAATCTGATCCTGT
AGCATGGAGTGACGTTACCAGTTTTGATATTTCTGATGCTGCTGCTTCTCCTATCAAATCCACCCCAGTT
AAATTAATGAGAATTCAGCACAATGAAGGAGCCATGGAATGCCAATTTAACGTCAGTCTTGTACTTGAAG
GGAAAAAAAACACTTGTAATGGTGGCAACAGTGAAGCTGTTCCTTTAACATCCCCAAATATAGCCAAGTT
TAGCACTCCACCAGCCATCCTCAGAAAGAAGAGAAAAATGCGAGTGGGTCATTCCCCAGGCAGCGAACTT
AGGGATGGCTCATTGAACGATGGTGGTAATATGGCGCTAAAACATACACCACTGAAAACACTACCATTTT
CTCCTTCACAGTTTTTCAACACATGTCCTGGTAATGAACAACTTAATATAGAAAATCCTTCATTTACATC
AACCCCTATTTGTGGGCAGAAAGCTCTCATTACAACTCCTCTTCATAAGGAAACAACTCCCAAAGATCAA
AAGGAAAATGTAGGGTTTAGAACACCTACTATTAGAAGATCTATACTGGGTACCACACCAAGAACTCCTA
CTCCTTTTAAGAATGCGCTTGCTGCTCAGGAGAAAAAATATGGACCTCTTAAAATTGTGTCCCAGCCACT
TGCTTTCTTGGAAGAAGATATTCGGGAAGTTTTAAAAGAAGAAACTGGAACAGACCTATTCCTCAAAGAG
GAAGATGAACCTGCTTACAAAAGCTGCAAACAAGAGAATACCGCTTCTGGGAAGAAAGTCAGAAAATCAC
TAGTCTTAGATAATTGGGAAAAAGAAGAATCAGGCACTCAACTGTTGACTGAAGACATTTCAGACATGCA
GTCAAATTGTGAATGGGAAACAGTGGTTTATGGGAAGACAGAAGACCAACTTATTATGACTGAACAAGCA
AGAAGATATCTGAGTACTTACACAGCTACCAGTAGTACTTCAAGAGCTCTCATACTGTTGCCAACTTTCT
TGTACAAAGTGGTTGATATCGGTAAGCCTATCCCTAACCCTCTCCTCGGTCTCGATTCTACGTAGTAATG
AACTAGTCCGTAACTTGAAAGTATTTCGATTTCTTGGCTTTATATATCTTGTGGAAAGGACGATGGCGCC
CTGGTTGCGACTCTACTACGCGTTAAGTCGACAATCAACCTCTGGATTACAAAATTTGTGAAAGATTGAC
TGGTATTCTTAACTATGTTGCTCCTTTTACGCTATGTGGATACGCTGCTTTAATGCCTTTGTATCATGCT
ATTGCTTCCCGTATGGCTTTCATTTTCTCCTCCTTGTATAAATCCTGGTTGCTGTCTCTTTATGAGGAGT
TGTGGCCCGTTGTCAGGCAACGTGGCGTGGTGTGCACTGTGTTTGCTGACGCAACCCCCACTGGTTGGGG
CATTGCCACCACCTGTCAGCTCCTTTCCGGGACTTTCGCTTTCCCCCTCCCTATTGCCACGGCGGAACTC
ATCGCCGCCTGCCTTGCCCGCTGCTGGACAGGGGCTCGGCTGTTGGGCACTGACAATTCCGTGGTGTTGT
CGGGGAAATCATCGTCCTTTCCTTGGCTGCTCGCCTGTGTTGCCACCTGGATTCTGCGCGGGACGTCCTT
CTGCTACGTCCCTTCGGCCCTCAATCCAGCGGACCTTCCTTCCCGCGGCCTGCTGCCGGCTCTGCGGCCT
CTTCCGCGTCTTCGCCTTCGCCCTCAGACGAGTCGGATCTCCCTTTGGGCCGCCTCCCCGCGTCGACTTT
AAGACCAATGACTTACAAGGCAGCTGTAGATCTTAGCCACTTTTTAAAAGAAAAGGGGGGACTGGAAGGG
CTAATTCACTCCCAACGAAGACAAGATCTGCTTTTTGCTTGTACTGGGTCTCTCTGGTTAGACCAGATCT
GAGCCTGGGAGCTCTCTGGCTAACTAGGGAACCCACTGCTTAAGCCTCAATAAAGCTTGCCTTGAGTGCT
TCAAGTAGTGTGTGCCCGTCTGTTGTGTGACTCTGGTAACTAGAGATCCCTCAGACCCTTTTAGTCAGTG
TGGAAAATCTCTAGCAGTACGTATAGTAGTTCATGTCATCTTATTATTCAGTATTTATAACTTGCAAAGA
AATGAATATCAGAGAGTGAGAGGAACTTGTTTATTGCAGCTTATAATGGTTACAAATAAAGCAATAGCAT
CACAAATTTCACAAATAAAGCATTTTTTTCACTGCATTCTAGTTGTGGTTTGTCCAAACTCATCAATGTA
TCTTATCATGTCTGGCTCTAGCTATCCCGCCCCTAACTCCGCCCATCCCGCCCCTAACTCCGCCCAGTTC
CGCCCATTCTCCGCCCCATGGCTGACTAATTTTTTTTATTTATGCAGAGGCCGAGGCCGCCTCGGCCTCT
GAGCTATTCCAGAAGTAGTGAGGAGGCTTTTTTGGAGGCCTAGGGACGTACCCAATTCGCCCTATAGTGA
GTCGTATTACGCGCGCTCACTGGCCGTCGTTTTACAACGTCGTGACTGGGAAAACCCTGGCGTTACCCAA
CTTAATCGCCTTGCAGCACATCCCCCTTTCGCCAGCTGGCGTAATAGCGAAGAGGCCCGCACCGATCGCC
CTTCCCAACAGTTGCGCAGCCTGAATGGCGAATGGG
[124 nt withheld, positions 7877-8000]
C
[91 nt withheld, positions 8002-8092]
A
[49 nt withheld, positions 8094-8142]
CCTTTGACGTTGGAGTCCACGTTCTTT
[37 nt withheld, positions 8170-8206]
ACCCTATCTCGGTCTATTCTTTTGATTTATAAGGGATTTTGCCGATTTCGGCCTATTGGTTAAAAAATGA
GCTGATTTAACAAAAATTTAACGCGAATTTTAACAAAATATTAACGCTTACAATTTAGGTGGCACTTTTC
GGGGAAATGTGCGCGGAACCCCTATTTGTTTATTTTTCTAAATACATTCAAATATGTATCCGCTCATGAG
ACAATAACCCTGATAAATGCTTCAATAATATTGAAAAAGGAAGAGTATGAGTATTCAACATTTCCGTGTC
GCCCTTATTCCCTTTTTTGCGGCATTTTGCCTTCCTGTTTTTGCTCACCCAGAAACGCTGGTGAAAGTAA
AAGATGCTGAAGATCAGTTGGGTGCACGAGTGGGTTACATCGAACTGGATCTCAACAGCGGTAAGATCCT
TGAGAGTTTTCGCCCCGAAGAACGTTTTCCAATGATGAGCACTTTTAAAGTTCTGCTATGTGGCGCGGTA
TTATCCCGTATTGACGCCGGGCAAGAGCAACTCGGTCGCCGCATACACTATTCTCAGAATGACTTGGTTG
AGTACTCACCAGTCACAGAAAAGCATCTTACGGATGGCATGACAGTAAGAGAATTATGCAGTGCTGCCAT
AACCATGAGTGATAACACTGCGGCCAACTTACTTCTGACAACGATCGGAGGACCGAAGGAGCTAACCGCT
TTTTTGCACAACATGGGGGATCATGTAACTCGCCTTGATCGTTGGGAACCGGAGCTGAATGAAGCCATAC
CAAACGACGAGCGTGACACCACGATGCCTGTAGCAATGGCAACAACGTTGCGCAAACTATTAACTGGCGA
ACTACTTACTCTAGCTTCCCGGCAACAATTAATAGACTGGATGGAGGCGGATAAAGTTGCAGGACCACTT
CTGCGCTCGGCCCTTCCGGCTGGCTGGTTTATTGCTGATAAATCTGGAGCCGGTGAGCGTGGGTCTCGCG
GTATCATTGCAGCACTGGGGCCAGATGGTAAGCCCTCCCGTATCGTAGTTATCTACACGACGGGGAGTCA
GGCAACTATGGATGAACGAAATAGACAGATCGCTGAGATAGGTGCCTCACTGATTAAGCATTGGTAACTG
TCAGACCAAGTTTACTCATATATACTTTAGATTGATTTAAAACTTCATTTTTAATTTAAAAGGATCTAGG
TGAAGATCCTTTTTGATAATCTCATGACCAAAATCCCTTAACGTGAGTTTTCGTTCCACTGAGCGTCAGA
CCCCGTAGAAAAGATCAAAGGATCTTCTTGAGATCCTTTTTTTCTGCGCGTAATCTGCTGCTTGCAAACA
AAAAAACCACCGCTACCAGCGGTGGTTTGTTTGCCGGATCAAGAGCTACCAACTCTTTTTCCGAAGGTAA
CTGGCTTCAGCAGAGCGCAGATACCAAATACTGTTCTTCTAGTGTAGCCGTAGTTAGGCCACCACTTCAA
GAACTCTGTAGCACCGCCTACATACCTCGCTCTGCTAATCCTGTTACCAGTGGCTGCTGCCAGTGGCGAT
AAGTCGTGTCTTACCGGGTTGGACTCAAGACGATAGTTACCGGATAAGGCGCAGCGGTCGGGCTGAACGG
GGGGTTCGTGCACACAGCCCAGCTTGGAGCGAACGACCTACACCGAACTGAGATACCTACAGCGTGAGCT
ATGAGAAAGCGCCACGCTTCCCGAAGGGAGAAAGGCGGACAGGTATCCGGTAAGCGGCAGGGTCGGAACA
GGAGAGCGCACGAGGGAGCTTCCAGGGGGAAACGCCTGGTATCTTTATAGTCCTGTCGGGTTTCGCCACC
TCTGACTTGAGCGTCGATTTTTGTGATGCTCGTCAGGGGGGCGGAGCCTATGGAAAAACGCCAGCAACGC
GGCCTTTTTACGGTTCCTGGCCTTTTGCTGGCCTTTTGCTCACATGTTCTTTCCTGCGTTATCCCCTGAT
TCTGTGGATAACCGTATTACCGCCTTTGAGTGAGCTGATACCGCTCGCCGCAGCCGAACGACCGAGCGCA
GCGAGTCAGTGAGCGAGGAAGCGGAAGAGCGCCCAATACGCAAACCGCCTCTCCCCGCGCGTTGGCCGAT
TCATTAATGCAGCTGGCACGACAGGTTTCCCGACTGGAAAGCGGGCAGTGAGCGCAACGCAATTAATGTG
AGTTAGCTCACTCATTAGGCACCCCAGGCTTTACACTTTATGCTTCCGGCTCGTATGTTGTGTGGAATTG
TGAGCGGATAACAATTTCACACAGGAAACAGCTATGACCATGATTACGCCAAGCGCGCAATTAACCCTCA
CTAAAGGGAACAAAAGCTGGAGCTGCAAGC
