>Addgene plasmid #144847 | TFORF3371 | depositor partial sequence | sequence record 286656 | Insert
ATCGATTGATCAACAAGTTTGTACAAAAAAGTTGGCACCATGGCGAAGAGGTCGCGCAGTGAGGATGAGG
ATGATGACCTTCAGTATGCCGATCATGATTATGAAGTACCACAACAAAAAGGACTGAAGAAACTCTGGAA
CAGAGTAAAATGGACAAGGGACGAGGATGATAAATTAAAGAAGTTGGTTGAACAACATGGAACTGATGAT
TGGACTCTAATTGCTAGTCATCTTCAAAATCGCTCTGATTTTCAGTGCCAGCATCGATGGCAGAAAGTTT
TAAATCCTGAATTGATAAAGGGTCCTTGGACTAAAGAAGAAGATCAGAGGGTTATTGAATTAGTTCAGAA
ATATGGGCCAAAAAGATGGTCTTTAATTGCAAAACATTTAAAAGGAAGAATAGGCAAGCAGTGTAGAGAA
AGATGGCATAATCATCTGAATCCTGAGGTAAAGAAATCTTCCTGGACAGAAGAGGAGGACAGGATCATCT
ATGAAGCACATAAGCGGTTGGGAAATCGTTGGGCAGAAATTGCCAAACTACTTCCAGGAAGGACTGATAA
TTCTATCAAAAATCATTGGAATTCTACTATGCGAAGAAAAGTGGAACAGGAGGGCTATTTACAAGATGGA
ATAAAATCAGAACGATCTTCATCTAAACTTCAACACAAACCTTGTGCAGCTATGGATCATATGCAAACCC
AGAATCAGTTTTACATACCTGTTCAGATCCCTGGGTATCAGTATGTGTCACCTGAAGGCAATTGTATAGA
ACATGTTCAGCCTACTTCTGCCTTTATTCAGCAACCCTTCATTGATGAAGATCCTGATAAGGAAAAGAAA
ATAAAGGAACTTGAGATGCTTCTTATGTCAGCTGAGAATGAAGTTAGAAGAAAGCGAATTCCATCACCTG
GAAGTTTTTCTAGCTGGTCTGGTAGTTTCCTCATGGATGATAACATGTCTAATACTCTAAATAGCCTTGA
CGAGCACACTAGTGAGTTTTACAGTATGGATGAAAATCAGCCTGTGTCTGCTCAGCAGAATTCACCCACA
AAGTTCCTGGCCGTGGAGGCAAACGCTGTGTTATCCTCTTTGCAGACCATCCCAGAATTTGCAGAGACTC
TAGAACTTATTGAATCTGATCCTGTAGCATGGAGTGACGTTACCAGTTTTGATATTTCTGATGCTGCTGC
TTCTCCTATCAAATCCACCCCAGTTAAATTAATGAGAATTCAGCACAATGAAGGAGCCATGGAATGCCAA
TTTAACGTCAGTCTTGTACTTGAAGGGAAAAAAAACACTTGTAATGGTGGCAACAGTGAAGCTGTTCCTT
TAACATCCCCAAATATAGCCAAGTTTAGCACTCCACCAGCCATCCTCAGAAAGAAGAGAAAAATGCGAGT
GGGTCATTCCCCAGGCAGCGAACTTAGGGATGGCTCATTGAACGATGGTGGTAATATGGCGCTAAAACAT
ACACCACTGAAAACACTACCATTTTCTCCTTCACAGTTTTTCAACACATGTCCTGGTAATGAACAACTTA
ATATAGAAAATCCTTCATTTACATCAACCCCTATTTGTGGGCAGAAAGCTCTCATTACAACTCCTCTTCA
TAAGGAAACAACTCCCAAAGATCAAAAGGAAAATGTAGGGTTTAGAACACCTACTATTAGAAGATCTATA
CTGGGTACCACACCAAGAACTCCTACTCCTTTTAAGAATGCGCTTGCTGCTCAGGAGAAAAAATATGGAC
CTCTTAAAATTGTGTCCCAGCCACTTGCTTTCTTGGAAGAAGATATTCGGGAAGTTTTAAAAGAAGAAAC
TGGAACAGACCTATTCCTCAAAGAGGAAGATGAACCTGCTTACAAAAGCTGCAAACAAGAGAATACCGCT
TCTGGGAAGAAAGTCAGAAAATCACTAGTCTTAGATAATTGGGAAAAAGAAGAATCAGGCACTCAACTGT
TGACTGAAGACATTTCAGACATGCAGTCAAATTGTGAATGGGAAACAGTGGTTTATGGGAAGACAGAAGA
CCAACTTATTATGACTGAACAAGCAAGAAGATATCTGAGTACTTACACAGCTACCAGTAGTACTTCAAGA
GCTCTCATACTGTTGCCAACTTTCTTGTACAAAGTGGTTGATATCGGTAAGCCTATCCCTAACCCTCTCC
TCGGTCTCGATTCTACGTAGTAATGAACTAGTCCGTAACTTGAAAGTATTTCGATTTCTTGGCTTTATAT
ATCTTGTGGAAAGGACGATGGCGCCCTGGTTGCGACTCTACT
