>Addgene plasmid #144847 | TFORF3371 | depositor partial sequence | sequence record 286657 | Barcode
TGGCGCCCTGGTTGCGACTCTACT
